>Addgene plasmid #198211 | pJL1-sfGFP-AQNAT | addgene full sequence | sequence record 393679 | Addgene NGS Result
AGATCAAAGGATCTTCTTGAGATCCTTTTTTTCTGCGCGTAATCTGCTGCTTGCAAACAAAAAAACCACC
GCTACCAGCGGTGGTTTGTTTGCCGGATCAAGAGCTACCAACTCTTTTTCCGAAGGTAACTGGCTTCAGC
AGAGCGCAGATACCAAATACTGTTCTTCTAGTGTAGCCGTAGTTAGGCCACCACTTCAAGAACTCTGTAG
CACCGCCTACATACCTCGCTCTGCTAATCCTGTTACCAGTGGCTGCTGCCAGTGGCGATAAGTCGTGTCT
TACCGGGTTGGACTCAAGACGATAGTTACCGGATAAGGCGCAGCGGTCGGGCTGAACGGGGGGTTCGTGC
ACACAGCCCAGCTTGGAGCGAACGACCTACACCGAACTGAGATACCTACAGCGTGAGCTATGAGAAAGCG
CCACGCTTCCCGAAGGGAGAAAGGCGGACAGGTATCCGGTAAGCGGCAGGGTCGGAACAGGAGAGCGCAC
GAGGGAGCTTCCAGGGGGAAACGCCTGGTATCTTTATAGTCCTGTCGGGTTTCGCCACCTCTGACTTGAG
CGTCGATTTTTGTGATGCTCGTCAGGGGGGCGGAGCCTATGGAAAAACGCCAGCAACGCGATCCCGCGAA
ATTAATACGACTCACTATAGGGAGACCACAACGGTTTCCCTCTAGAAATAATTTTGTTTAACTTTAAGAA
GGAGATATACATATGAGCAAAGGTGAAGAACTGTTTACCGGCGTTGTGCCGATTCTGGTGGAACTGGATG
GCGATGTGAACGGTCACAAATTCAGCGTGCGTGGTGAAGGTGAAGGCGATGCCACGATTGGCAAACTGAC
GCTGAAATTTATCTGCACCACCGGCAAACTGCCGGTGCCGTGGCCGACGCTGGTGACCACCCTGACCTAT
GGCGTTCAGTGTTTTAGTCGCTATCCGGATCACATGAAACGTCACGATTTCTTTAAATCTGCAATGCCGG
AAGGCTATGTGCAGGAACGTACGATTAGCTTTAAAGATGATGGCAAATATAAAACGCGCGCCGTTGTGAA
ATTTGAAGGCGATACCCTGGTGAACCGCATTGAACTGAAAGGCACGGATTTTAAAGAAGATGGCAATATC
CTGGGCCATAAACTGGAATACAACTTTAATAGCCATAATGTTTATATTACGGCGGATAAACAGAAAAATG
GCATCAAAGCGCAGTTTACCGTTCGCCATAACGTTGAAGATGGCAGTGTGCAGCTGGCAGATCATTATCA
GCAGAATACCCCGATTGGTGATGGTCCGGTGCTGCTGCCGGATAATCATTATCTGAGCACGCAGACCGTT
CTGTCTAAAGATCCGAACGAAAAAGGCACGCGGGACCACATGGTTCTGCACGAATATGTGAATGCGGCAG
GTATTACGCTAGGTGCGGCCGCAGAACAAAAACTCATCTCAGAAGAGGATCTGAATGGGGCCGCACTCGA
GGGTGGCGCTCAGAACGCGACCGGCGGTCATCACCATCATCACCATTAAGTCGACCGGCTGCTAACAAAG
CCCGAAAGGAAGCTGAGTTGGCTGCTGCCACCGCTGAGCAATAACTAGCATAACCCCTTGGGGCCTCTAA
ACGGGTCTTGAGGGGTTTTTTGCTGAAAGCCAATTCTGATTAGAAAAACTCATCGAGCATCAAATGAAAC
TGCAATTTATTCATATCAGGATTATCAATACCATATTTTTGAAAAAGCCGTTTCTGTAATGAAGGAGAAA
ACTCACCGAGGCAGTTCCATAGGATGGCAAGATCCTGGTATCGGTCTGCGATTCCGACTCGTCCAACATC
AATACAACCTATTAATTTCCCCTCGTCAAAAATAAGGTTATCAAGTGAGAAATCACCATGAGTGACGACT
GAATCCGGTGAGAATGGCAAAAGCTTATGCATTTCTTTCCAGACTTGTTCAACAGGCCAGCCATTACGCT
CGTCATCAAAATCACTCGCATCAACCAAACCGTTATTCATTCGTGATTGCGCCTGAGCGAGACGAAATAC
GCGATCGCTGTTAAAAGGACAATTACAAACAGGAATCGAATGCAACCGGCGCAGGAACACTGCCAGCGCA
TCAACAATATTTTCACCTGAATCAGGATATTCTTCTAATACCTGGAATGCTGTTTTCCCGGGGATCGCAG
TGGTGAGTAACCATGCATCATCAGGAGTACGGATAAAATGCTTGATGGTCGGAAGAGGCATAAATTCCGT
CAGCCAGTTTAGTCTGACCATCTCATCTGTAACATCATTGGCAACGCTACCTTTGCCATGTTTCAGAAAC
AACTCTGGCGCATCGGGCTTCCCATACAATCGATAGATTGTCGCACCTGATTGCCCGACATTATCGCGAG
CCCATTTATACCCATATAAATCAGCATCCATGTTGGAATTTAATCGCGGCTTCGAGCAAGACGTTTCCCG
TTGAATATGGCTCATAACACCCCTTGTATTACTGTTTATGTAAGCAGACAGTTTTATTGTTCATGATGAT
ATATTTTTATCTTGTGCAATGTAACATCAGAGATTTTGAGACACAACGTG
Features (pLannotate 1.2.2; 7 found; start..end, strand, type, name):
     17..605     +  rep_origin     ori: high-copy-number ColE1/pMB1/pBR322/pUC origin of replication
    633..651     +  promoter       T7 promoter: promoter for bacteriophage T7 RNA polymerase
    683..705     +  RBS            RBS: efficient ribosome binding site from bacteriophage T7 gene 10 (Olins and Rangwala, 1989)
    713..1414    +  CDS            Superfolder GFP: Superfolder GFP is a basic (constitutively fluorescent) green fluorescent protein published in 2005, derived from Aequorea victoria. It is reported to be a very rapidly-maturing weak dimer.
   1528..1577    +  CDS            SET1 (fragment): solubility-enhancement tag derived from T7 phage gene 10B
   1585..1632    +  terminator     T7 terminator: transcription terminator for bacteriophage T7 RNA polymerase
   1650..2465    -  CDS            KanR: aminoglycoside phosphotransferase; aph(3')-Ia; confers resistance to kanamycin in bacteria or G418 (Geneticin®) in eukaryotes
