[The description below was written by a language model from this plasmid's Addgene catalogue record and pLannotate feature annotations shown in this document.]
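Description:
pJL1-sfGFP-AQNAT is a compact 2,570 bp bacterial expression plasmid built on the minimal pJL1 backbone. It is propagated in E. coli at high copy number from a ColE1/pUC-type origin of replication and is selected with kanamycin through an aph(3')-Ia aminoglycoside phosphotransferase gene, which sits on the strand opposite the expression cassette.

The payload is an 807 bp open reading frame under a bacteriophage T7 promoter, with the efficient T7 gene 10 ribosome binding site upstream and a T7 terminator downstream, so expression depends on a supply of T7 RNA polymerase. The coding sequence is superfolder GFP, a rapidly maturing, constitutively fluorescent Aequorea victoria derivative. It is extended at its C-terminus by a 30-amino-acid segment carrying an AQNAT sequon and then a 6x-His tag for detection or affinity purification. The record describes AQNAT as a mutated, non-permissible glycosylation tag, meaning the protein should not be accepted as an N-glycosylation substrate. The automated annotation does not label the sequon linker or His tag themselves. It also flags a short fragment matching a T7 gene 10B-derived solubility tag between the GFP coding region and the terminator, which may simply reflect phage-derived sequence in that region rather than a functional fusion partner.

The associated publication concerns cell-free glycoprotein synthesis and the enrichment of native membrane vesicles. This suggests the construct serves as a non-glycosylatable acceptor-protein control in T7-driven expression or cell-free reactions, presumably for comparison with versions carrying a permissible sequon, although the record does not spell out this use.
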