Addgene plasmid #198211: pJL1-sfGFP-AQNAT
Purpose: pJL1 plasmid encoding superfolder GFP modified at the C-terminus with 30 amino acids containing a non-permissible AQNAT sequon followed by a 6x-His tag
Depositing lab: Michael Jewett. Depositing organization: Northwestern University. Publication: Improving cell-free glycoprotein synthesis by characterizing and enriching native membrane vesicles. Hershewe JM, Warfel KF, Iyer SM, Peruzzi JA, Sullivan CJ, Roth EW, DeLisa MP, Kamat NP, Jewett MC. Nat Commun. 2021 Apr 22;12(1):2363. doi: 10.1038/s41467-021-22329-3. PubMed 33888690.
Backbone
  Vector backbone: pJL1
  Backbone size w/o insert (bp): 1763
  Total vector size (bp): 2570
  Vector type: Bacterial Expression
Growth in bacteria
  Bacterial resistance: Kanamycin, 50 μg/mL
  Growth temperature: 37°C
  Growth strain: DH5alpha
  Copy number: High Copy
Gene/Insert
  Gene/Insert name: sfGFP_AQNAT
  Insert size (bp): 807
  Promoter: T7
  Tag / fusion protein: 6x His Tag (C terminal on insert); AQNAT mutated (non-permissible) glycosylation tag (C terminal on insert)
  Cloning method: Unknown
  Sequencing primers: 5′ TAATACGACTCACTATAGGG; 3′ GCTAGTTATTGCTCAGCGG
Terms and licenses: Academic/Nonprofit Terms; Industry Terms: Not Available to Industry
How to cite: pJL1-sfGFP-AQNAT was a gift from Michael Jewett (Addgene plasmid # 198211 ; http://n2t.net/addgene:198211 ; RRID:Addgene_198211)
